>Addgene plasmid #14644 | Mouse ZP1 (JD#264) | addgene full sequence | sequence record 182553 | Addgene NGS Result
ATGGCCTGGGGTTGTTTTGTGGTCCTGCTTCTGCTGGCGGCAGCTCCCCTGAGATTGGGTCAGCGTCTGC
ATCTCGAGCCTGGCTTTGAATACAGCTATGACTGTGGGGTACGGGGCATGCAGCTGCTGGTGTTCCCTAG
GCCAAACCAGACTGTCCAATTCAAGGTGCTGGATGAATTTGGGAACCGGTTTGAGGTGAATAACTGCTCT
ATCTGCTACCACTGGGTGACCAGTGAGGCCCAGGAGCACACAGTATTCTCAGCTGATTACAAAGGCTGCC
ACGTTCTAGAGAAGGATGGGCGGTTCCACCTGAGGGTGTTCATACAAGCCGTCCTACCCAATGGCCGTGT
GGATATAGCACAAGATGTCACACTGATCTGTCCCAAACCAGACCACACCGTGACTCCGGACCCCTACCTG
GCTCCACCCACCACACCTGAGCCTTTTACACCTCATGCTTTTGCCCTTCACCCCATCCCTGACCACACCT
TGGCTGGGTCTGGCCACACTGGTCTCACTACGTTGTACCCAGAACAGAGCTTCATCCATCCAACTCCTGC
TCCGCCATCCCTAGGACCTGGACCTGCTGGATCCACTGTACCTCACTCCCAATGGGGCACGCTGGAGCCC
TGGGAATTGACTGAGCTGGATTCTGTAGGTACCCATCTGCCCCAGGAGCGGTGCCAGGTAGCCTCCGGGC
ACATCCCATGCATGGTAAATGGAAGTTCCAAGGAAGCCTGTCAGCAGGCTGGCTGCTGCTATGACAGTAC
CAAAGAAGAGCCCTGTTACTATGGCAACACAGTCACTCTCCAGTGTTTCAAAAGTGGCTACTTTACCTTG
GTCATGTCACAAGAAACAGCCTTGACACATGGAGTCCTGCTAGACAATGTCCACCTGGCCTATGCCCCCA
ACGGATGCCCCCCTACCCAGAAGACAAGTGCTTTTGTGGTCTTCCATGTCCCTCTCACCCTCTGTGGAAC
AGCAATCCAGGTGGTCGGCGAACAACTCATCTATGAGAACCAGCTGGTGTCTGACATTGATGTCCAAAAG
GGGCCACAGGGTTCCATCACTCGGGACAGTGCCTTCCGGCTTCATGTTCGCTGCATCTTCAATGCTAGCG
ATTTCCTGCCCATCCAGGCATCTATCTTCTCACCCCAACCACCTGCCCCTGTGACTCAATCTGGACCCCT
GAGGCTGGAGCTGAGGATTGCCACGGATAAGACTTTCAGCTCCTACTATCAGGGGAGTGACTATCCCCTT
GTGAGACTGCTCCGGGAACCAGTCTATGTAGAGGTCCGACTCCTGCAGAGAACTGATCCCAGTCTGGTTC
TGTTGCTACACCAGTGCTGGGCCACGCCCACCACCAGCCCCTTTGAGCAGCCCCAATGGCCTATTCTGTC
AGATGGGTGTCCTTTCAAGGGTGACAACTACAGAACACAAGTAGTGGCCGCAGACAAGGAGGCGCTTCCC
TTCTGGTCCCACTATCAGCGCTTCACCATCACCACCTTCATGCTCCTTGACTCCAGCTCCCAGAATGCCC
TTAGGGGACAGGTCTATTTCTTCTGTAGTGCCTCTGCCTGCCACCCTCTGGGGTCTGATACATGCTCTAC
TACGTGTGACTCTGGGATAGCAAGGCGTCGACGATCCTCTGGTCACCACAACATCACTCTCCGGGCCCTG
GACATTGTAAGCTCTCCAGGGGCAGTGGGCTTTGAGGATGCTGCTAAACTTGAGCCCTCAGGTTCCAGCA
GGAACTCCAGCTCAAGAATGCTGCTCCTGCTGCTGGCCATCACCCTAGCCCTGGCGGCCGGGATCTTTGT
GGGTCTGATCTGGGCCTGGGCCCAGAAGCTCTGGGAAGGCATCAGATATTAAATGGACTCAATAAACCAT
TGTTTGAAAACTCCTGAAAAAAAAAAAAAAAAAAACTCGAGGGGGGGCCCGGTACCCAATTCGCCCTATA
GTGAGTCGTATTACAATTCACTGGCCGTCGTTTTACAACGTCGTGACTGGGAAAACCCTGGCGTTACCCA
ACTTAATCGCCTTGCAGCACATCCCCCTTTCGCCAGCTGGCGTAATAGCGAAGAGGCCCGCACCGATCGC
CCTTCCCAACAGTTGCGCAGCCTGAATGGCGAATGGCAAATTGTAAGCGTTAATATTTTGTTAAAATTCG
CGTTAAATTTTTGTTAAATCAGCTCATTTTTTAACCAATAGGCCGAAATCGGCAAAATCCCTTATAAATC
AAAAGAATAGACCGAGATAGGGT
[37 nt withheld, positions 2264-2300]
AAAGAACGTGGACTCCAACGTCAAAGG
[49 nt withheld, positions 2328-2376]
T
[91 nt withheld, positions 2378-2468]
G
[124 nt withheld, positions 2470-2593]
CAGGTGGCACTTTTCGGGGAAATGTGCGCGGAACCCCTATTTGTTTATTTTTCTAAATACATTCAAATAT
GTATCCGCTCATGAGACAATAACCCTGATAAATGCTTCAATAATATTGAAAAAGGAAGAGTATGAGTATT
CAACATTTCCGTGTCGCCCTTATTCCCTTTTTTGCGGCATTTTGCCTTCCTGTTTTTGCTCACCCAGAAA
CGCTGGTGAAAGTAAAAGATGCTGAAGATCAGTTGGGTGCACGAGTGGGTTACATCGAACTGGATCTCAA
CAGCGGTAAGATCCTTGAGAGTTTTCGCCCCGAAGAACGTTTTCCAATGATGAGCACTTTTAAAGTTCTG
CTATGTGGCGCGGTATTATCCCGTATTGACGCCGGGCAAGAGCAACTCGGTCGCCGCATACACTATTCTC
AGAATGACTTGGTTGAGTACTCACCAGTCACAGAAAAGCATCTTACGGATGGCATGACAGTAAGAGAATT
ATGCAGTGCTGCCATAACCATGAGTGATAACACTGCGGCCAACTTACTTCTGACAACGATCGGAGGACCG
AAGGAGCTAACCGCTTTTTTGCACAACATGGGGGATCATGTAACTCGCCTTGATCGTTGGGAACCGGAGC
TGAATGAAGCCATACCAAACGACGAGCGTGACACCACGATGCCTGTAGCAATGGCAACAACGTTGCGCAA
ACTATTAACTGGCGAACTACTTACTCTAGCTTCCCGGCAACAATTAATAGACTGGATGGAGGCGGATAAA
GTTGCAGGACCACTTCTGCGCTCGGCCCTTCCGGCTGGCTGGTTTATTGCTGATAAATCTGGAGCCGGTG
AGCGTGGGTCTCGCGGTATCATTGCAGCACTGGGGCCAGATGGTAAGCCCTCCCGTATCGTAGTTATCTA
CACGACGGGGAGTCAGGCAACTATGGATGAACGAAATAGACAGATCGCTGAGATAGGTGCCTCACTGATT
AAGCATTGGTAACTGTCAGACCAAGTTTACTCATATATACTTTAGATTGATTTAAAACTTCATTTTTAAT
TTAAAAGGATCTAGGTGAAGATCCTTTTTGATAATCTCATGACCAAAATCCCTTAACGTGAGTTTTCGTT
CCACTGAGCGTCAGACCCCGTAGAAAAGATCAAAGGATCTTCTTGAGATCCTTTTTTTCTGCGCGTAATC
TGCTGCTTGCAAACAAAAAAACCACCGCTACCAGCGGTGGTTTGTTTGCCGGATCAAGAGCTACCAACTC
TTTTTCCGAAGGTAACTGGCTTCAGCAGAGCGCAGATACCAAATACTGTTCTTCTAGTGTAGCCGTAGTT
AGGCCACCACTTCAAGAACTCTGTAGCACCGCCTACATACCTCGCTCTGCTAATCCTGTTACCAGTGGCT
GCTGCCAGTGGCGATAAGTCGTGTCTTACCGGGTTGGACTCAAGACGATAGTTACCGGATAAGGCGCAGC
GGTCGGGCTGAACGGGGGGTTCGTGCACACAGCCCAGCTTGGAGCGAACGACCTACACCGAACTGAGATA
CCTACAGCGTGAGCTATGAGAAAGCGCCACGCTTCCCGAAGGGAGAAAGGCGGACAGGTATCCGGTAAGC
GGCAGGGTCGGAACAGGAGAGCGCACGAGGGAGCTTCCAGGGGGAAACGCCTGGTATCTTTATAGTCCTG
TCGGGTTTCGCCACCTCTGACTTGAGCGTCGATTTTTGTGATGCTCGTCAGGGGGGCGGAGCCTATGGAA
AAACGCCAGCAACGCGGCCTTTTTACGGTTCCTGGCCTTTTGCTGGCCTTTTGCTCACATGTTCTTTCCT
GCGTTATCCCCTGATTCTGTGGATAACCGTATTACCGCCTTTGAGTGAGCTGATACCGCTCGCCGCAGCC
GAACGACCGAGCGCAGCGAGTCAGTGAGCGAGGAAGCGGAAGAGCGCCCAATACGCAAACCGCCTCTCCC
CGCGCGTTGGCCGATTCATTAATGCAGCTGGCACGACAGGTTTCCCGACTGGAAAGCGGGCAGTGAGCGC
AACGCAATTAATGTGAGTTAGCTCACTCATTAGGCACCCCAGGCTTTACACTTTATGCTTCCGGCTCGTA
TGTTGTGTGGAATTGTGAGCGGATAACAATTTCACACAGGAAACAGCTATGACCATGATTACGCCAAGCT
CGAAATTAACCCTCACTAAAGGGAACAAAAGCTGGAGCTCCACCGCGGTGGCGGCCGCTCTAGAACTAGT
GGATCCCCCGGGCTGCAGGAATTCGGCACGAGCTGACAGACAGGGACCTCCATC
Features (pLannotate 1.2.2; 14 found; start..end, strand, type, name):
      1..1869    +  CDS            Zp1: ZP1_MOUSE - Experimental evidence at protein level: Swiss-Prot protein existence level 1. Component of the zona pellucida, an extracellular matrix surrounding oocytes which mediates sperm binding, induction of the acrosome reaction and prevents post-fertilization polyspermy. The zona pellucida is composed of 3 to 4 glycoproteins, ZP1, ZP2, ZP3, and ZP4. ZP1 ensures the structural integrity of the zona pellucida. From Mus musculus (Mouse).
   1926..1946    +  misc_feature   MCS (fragment): pBluescript multiple cloning site
   1955..1973    -  promoter       T7 promoter: promoter for bacteriophage T7 RNA polymerase
   1976..2133    +  CDS            lacZα (fragment): LacZα fragment of β-galactosidase; lacZ fragment
   2165..2593    -  rep_origin     f1 ori (sequence partly withheld): f1 bacteriophage origin of replication; arrow indicates direction of (+) strand synthesis
   2620..2724    +  promoter       AmpR promoter: bla
   2725..3585    +  CDS            AmpR: β-lactamase; bla; confers resistance to ampicillin, carbenicillin, and related antibiotics
   3756..4344    +  rep_origin     ori: high-copy-number ColE1/pMB1/pBR322/pUC origin of replication
   4527..4619    +  CDS            lacI (fragment): lac repressor; lacI; The lac repressor binds to the lac operator to inhibit transcription in E. coli. This inhibition can be relieved by adding lactose or isopropyl-β-D-thiogalactopyranoside (IPTG).
   4632..4653    +  protein_bind   CAP binding site: CAP binding activates transcription in the presence of cAMP. E. coli catabolite activator protein
   4668..4698    +  promoter       lac promoter: promoter for the E. coli lac operon
   4706..4722    +  protein_bind   lac operator: The lac repressor binds to the lac operator to inhibit transcription in E. coli. This inhibition can be relieved by adding lactose or isopropyl-β-D-thiogalactopyranoside (IPTG). lac repressor encoded by lacI
   4767..4785    +  promoter       T3 promoter: promoter for bacteriophage T3 RNA polymerase
   4798..4858    +  misc_feature   MCS (fragment): pBluescript multiple cloning site
