[The description below was written by a language model from this plasmid's Addgene catalogue record and pLannotate feature annotations shown in this document.]
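Description:
Mouse ZP1 (JD#264) is a cDNA clone of the mouse Zp1 gene carried in the pBluescript KS phagemid, a small high-copy cloning vector maintained in E. coli. Propagation relies on the ColE1/pUC-type origin, and selection is by ampicillin through the β-lactamase gene driven by its own promoter. An f1 bacteriophage origin is also present, which in this class of vector allows rescue of single-stranded DNA with helper phage. Although the catalogue lists the vector type as bacterial expression, the architecture is that of a general cloning and in vitro transcription plasmid. No eukaryotic promoter, tag or reporter is annotated.

The insert, recorded as about 2 kb and cloned between EcoRI and XhoI sites that remain intact, contains an annotated Zp1 coding sequence of 1,869 nt. ZP1 is one of the glycoproteins of the zona pellucida, the extracellular matrix surrounding the oocyte, where it contributes to structural integrity. The insert interrupts the multiple cloning site, leaving MCS fragments on either side and splitting the lacZα region. The lac promoter, operator and CAP site lie upstream in the same orientation as the cDNA. The T3 promoter sits upstream and reads in the sense direction, whereas the T7 promoter lies downstream on the opposite strand. The T3 polymerase would therefore be expected to yield sense RNA and the T7 polymerase antisense RNA. This arrangement suits the production of riboprobes or hybridisation templates, consistent with the associated study of coordinate zona pellucida gene expression during mouse oogenesis, though the record does not state a specific intended use. The sequenced plasmid of 4,887 nt agrees with the stated backbone and insert sizes.
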