Addgene plasmid #14644: Mouse ZP1 (JD#264)
Depositing lab: Jurrien Dean. Depositing organization: National Institute of Diabetes & Digestive & Kidney Diseases (NIDDK). Publication: Coordinate expression of the three zona pellucida genes during mouse oogenesis. Epifano O, Liang LF, Familari M, Moos MC, Dean J. Development. 1995 Jul . 121(7):1947-56. PubMed 7635043.
Backbone
  Vector backbone: pBluescript KS
  Backbone manufacturer: Stratagene
  Backbone size w/o insert (bp): 2961
  Vector type: Bacterial Expression
Growth in bacteria
  Bacterial resistance: Ampicillin, 100 μg/mL
  Growth temperature: 37°C
  Growth strain: DH5alpha
  Copy number: High Copy
Gene/Insert
  Gene/Insert name: ZP1
  Species: M. musculus (mouse)
  Insert size (bp): 2000
  Entrez Gene: Zp1
  Cloning method: Restriction Enzyme; 5′ cloning site EcoR I (not destroyed); 3′ cloning site Xho I (not destroyed)
  Sequencing primers: 5′ T3; 3′ T7
Terms and licenses: Academic/Nonprofit Terms; Industry Terms: Not Available to Industry
How to cite: Mouse ZP1 (JD#264) was a gift from Jurrien Dean (Addgene plasmid # 14644 ; http://n2t.net/addgene:14644 ; RRID:Addgene_14644)
