>Addgene plasmid #14644 | Mouse ZP1 (JD#264) | addgene partial sequence | sequence record 21222 | 14644 with T3
GCGGCCGCTCTAGAACTAGTGGATCCCCCGGGCTGCAGGAATTCGGCACGAGCTGACAGACAGGGACCTC
CATCATGGCCTGGGGTTGTTTTGTGGTCCTGCTTCTGCTGGCGGCAGCTCCCCTGAGATTGGGTCAGCGT
CTGCATCTCGAGCCTGGCTTTGAATACAGCTATGACTGTGGGGTACGGGGCATGCAGCTGCTGGTGTTCC
CTAGGCCAAACCAGACTGTCCAATTCAAGGTGCTGGATGAATTTGGGAACCGGTTTGAGGTGAATAACTG
CTCTATCTGCTACCACTGGGTGACCAGTGAGGCCCAGGAGCACACAGTATTCTCAGCTGATTACAAAGGC
TGCCACGTTCTAGAGAAGGATGGGCGGTTCCACCTGAGGGTGTTCATACAAGCCGTCCTACCCAATGGCC
GTGTGGATATAGCACAAGATGTCACACTGATCTGTCCCAAACCAGACCACACCGTGACTCCGGACCCCTA
CCTGGCTCCACCCACCACACCTGAGCCTTTTACACCTCATGCTTTTGCCCTTCACCCCATCCCTGACCAC
ACCTTGGCTGGGTCTGGCCACACTGGTCTCACTACGTTGTACCCAGAACAGAGCTTCATCCATCCAACTC
CTGCTCCGCCATCCCTAGGACCTGGACCTGCTGGATCCACTGTACCTCACTCCCAATGGGGCACGCTGGA
GCCCTGGGAATTGACTGAGCTGGATTCTGTAGGTACCCATCTGCCCCAGGAGCGGTGCCAGGTAGCCTCC
GGGCACATCCCATGCATGGTAAATGGAAGTTCCAAGGAAGCCTGTCAGC
